>Addgene plasmid #210715 | pBabe-PTK6-YF | addgene full sequence | sequence record 419913 | Addgene NGS Result
TTGAGATCCTTTTTTTCTGCGCGTAATCTGCTGCTTGCAAACAAAAAAACCACCGCTACCAGCGGTGGTT
TGTTTGCCGGATCAAGAGCTACCAACTCTTTTTCCGAAGGTAACTGGCTTCAGCAGAGCGCAGATACCAA
ATACTGTTCTTCTAGTGTAGCCGTAGTTAGGCCACCACTTCAAGAACTCTGTAGCACCGCCTACATACCT
CGCTCTGCTAATCCTGTTACCAGTGGCTGCTGCCAGTGGCGATAAGTCGTGTCTTACCGGGTTGGACTCA
AGACGATAGTTACCGGATAAGGCGCAGCGGTCGGGCTGAACGGGGGGTTCGTGCACACAGCCCAGCTTGG
AGCGAACGACCTACACCGAACTGAGATACCTACAGCGTGAGCTATGAGAAAGCGCCACGCTTCCCGAAGG
GAGAAAGGCGGACAGGTATCCGGTAAGCGGCAGGGTCGGAACAGGAGAGCGCACGAGGGAGCTTCCAGGG
GGAAACGCCTGGTATCTTTATAGTCCTGTCGGGTTTCGCCACCTCTGACTTGAGCGTCGATTTTTGTGAT
GCTCGTCAGGGGGGCGGAGCCTATGGAAAAACGCCAGCAACGCGGCCTTTTTACGGTTCCTGGCCTTTTG
CTGGCCTTTTGCTCACATGTTCTTTCCTGCGTTATCCCCTGATTCTGTGGATAACCGTATTACCGCCTTT
GAGTGAGCTGATACCGCTCGCCGCAGCCGAACGACCGAGCGCAGCGAGTCAGTGAGCGAGGAAGCGGAAG
AGCGCCCAATACGCAAACCGCCTCTCCCCGCGCGTTGGCCGATTCATTAATGCAACTATGGCCATTTAAT
GTAAATACTTAAGAAAAAAAACCAAATTAATTTTGATACATGCTGCATGTGAAAGACCCCCGCTGACGGG
TAGTCAATCACTCAGAGGAGACCCTCCCAAGGAACAGCGAGACCACAAGTCGGATGCAACTGCAAGAGGG
TTTATTGGATACACGGGTACCCGGGCGACTCAGTCAATCGGAGGACTGGCGCCCCGAGTGAGGGGTTGTG
GGCTCTTTTATTGAGCTCGGGGAGCAGAAGCGCGCGAACAGAAGCGAGAAGCGAACTGATTGGTTAGTTC
AAATAAGGCACAGGGTCATTTCAGGTCCTTGGGGCACCCTGGAAACATCTGATGGTTCTCTAGAAACTGC
TGAGGGCTGGACCGCATCTGGGGACCATCTGTTCTTGGCCCTGAGCCGGGGCAGGAACTGCTTACCACAG
ATATCCTGTTTGGCCCATATTCAGCTGTTCCATCTGTTCTTGGCCCTGAGCCGGGGCAGGAACTGCTTAC
CACAGATATCCTGTTTGGCCCATATTCAGCTGTTCCATCTGTTCCTGACCTTGATCTGAACTTCTCTATT
CTCAGTTATGTATTTTTCCATGCCTTGCAAAATGGCGTTACTTAAGCTAGCTTGCCAAACCTACAGGTGG
GGTCTTTCATTCCCCCCTTTTTCTGGAGACTAAATAAAATCTTTTATTTTATCGATGCATGGGGTCGTGC
GCTCCTTTCGGTCGGGCGCTGCGGGTCGTGGGGCGGGCGTCAGGCACCGGGCTTGCGGGTCATGCACCAG
GTGCGCGGTCCTTCGGGCACCTCGACGTCGGCGGTGACGGTGAAGCCGAGCCGCTCGTAGAAGGGGAGGT
TGCGGGGCGCGGAGGTCTCCAGGAAGGCGGGCACCCCGGCGCGCTCGGCCGCCTCCACTCCGGGGAGCAC
GACGGCGCTGCCCAGACCCTTGCCCTGGTGGTCGGGCGAGACGCCGACGGTGGCCAGGAACCACGCGGGC
TCCTTGGGCCGGTGCGGCGCCAGGAGGCCTTCCATCTGTTGCTGCGCGGCCAGCCGGGAACCGCTCAACT
CGGCCATGCGCGGGCCGATCTCGGCGAACACCGCCCCCGCTTCGACGCTCTCCGGCGTGGTCCAGACCGC
CACCGCGGCGCCGTCGTCCGCGACCCACACCTTGCCGATGTCGAGCCCGACGCGCGTGAGGAAGAGTTCT
TGCAGCTCGGTGACCCGCTCGATGTGGCGGTCCGGATCGACGGTGTGGCGCGTGGCGGGGTAGTCGGCGA
ACGCGGCGGCGAGGGTGCGTACGGCCCTGGGGACGTCGTCGCGGGTGGCGAGGCGCACCGTGGGCTTGTA
CTCGGTCATGGTAAGCTTTTTGCAAAAGCCTAGGCCTCCAAAAAAGCCTCCTCACTACTTCTGGAATAGC
TCAGAGGCCGAGGCGGCCTCGGCCTCTGCATAAATAAAAAAAATTAGTCAGCCATGGGGCGGAGAATGGG
CGGAACTGGGCGGAGTTAGGGGCGGGATGGGCGGAGTTAGGGGCGGGACTATGGTTGCTGACTAATTGAG
ATGCATGCTTTGCATACTTCTGCCTGCTGGGGAGCCTGGGGACTTTCCACACCCTAACTGACACACATTC
CACAGGGTCGACCACTGTGCTGGCGAATTAGCTTTTTATGACTTAACCATGGATGAAAGAGACACCTTCA
AAATCAGGTGCAAAGGAGGCAGCCCCCCCAGCCCGGAACCACCCCACAGACAGTAGAGAAGGGCCCTTGT
CAGCGCAGGAGTGAGGGGCGCTTTCCAGCACTGACCCAGCGACAAAGGTGAAGGTGGGAAAAGCCCCTTG
TGGACGTGGACGGTGAAACTGAGCTGGCGCCTCGGGCAGTGATGCTTGGGCTGGCAGAGACCAGGGAGAG
AGTTCTCACTGGTCATAAGGCCAAGCTCTCAAGACACAAGACAAACAGGAAAGAAACACCTGCCCCTGGG
AGGAAAGAACCCTTGAGCACCAAAACCAAATTTACATGAGCGTCCCGAGCCACGCGAATGACTTTCTCCC
ACCAAGCTGAACTGGGAAGAGCAGGAACAAGGCGTGTTTGCCTCCCACCCTCAGCCGGGCACTGCAGACA
GACAGCCAGAGAGCGGGCTGTGGTCAGAGTCCCCTCTGACCTCTGCTGGCTTCGTGTCAGTCTCCCGGAT
CTCATCTGCAGGCTCCAGAGCAGGCTGCGTGTCAGCAGCTGAGACCCAAGGCACACACGATGGAGTAAGG
AGAGGAGCACACGCGTGTATTGGACGCAGACACTCCACATTTGTGAACCTTTCCTGCACCCATCACCTCA
GTAAACCCCAGGGAAGCGCGTGGGCCTTGATCCCAGGTCCAGGCCCTCTGCCCAGGCCCCTCCTCAGCAG
GGCCCGGCCATGCCCGCTCCACAGCAGCTCAGGTCGGGTTCTCGAAGCTGGTGAAGCTGGAGAGCCTCTC
CCGCAGGGCCTTGAAGCAGGGTCTCTGCTCGGGGTCCCTGCACCAGCATGTCAGCATCAGCTTGTGCACG
CTGGGCGGGCACTCCAGAGGGCAGGGCATGCGGTAGCCGGCGTCCACCCTCAGGAAGGCCTCATGGTTGG
ACATGCCTGGGTAGGGCACCTGACCCCTGCTGAACATCTCATGCAGGAGAATCCCAAAGGACCAGACGTC
GGATTTGGTGGAGTAATGGCCTCGGGAGAGCGCTTCAGGGGCCGTCCACTTGTAGGGGATATTGTGGTCA
TGGGAGAGGTAGACGTCCTCCTTGATAAGCCTGGCTAACCCGAAGTCCCCAACTTTGCAGAGGGTGTTTT
CCCCGACGAGGATGTTCCTGGCGGCCAGGTCCCGGTGGATGTAATTCTGCGACTCCAGGTAACACATGCC
CTCAGCCACCTGCCAGGCGATGTCCAGCAGCTCCGAAACGGGCAGGACTTTCTCATCAGAGTCGCGGAGC
AGCTCCAGCAGGCTGCCCTTGGCCATGAGCTCCGTGATGATGTACACGGGGTCCCCCACGGACACCACGG
CGTACAGCGCCAGGATGTGTTTGTGCCGCAGCTTCTTCATGGCCTGGATCTCCGACTGCAGCATCTGCTG
GTGCAGGAGGTTGTCTCGAGAAATCACCTTAATGGCCACCTGGACCCGGTCTTTCCAGAGCCCCTCGAAG
ACCTCCCCAAAGTAGCCGGACCCCAGCTTCCTGCAGAGCGTGAACTCCTCCCTCGGCCTCTCCCAGTCAT
CCCAATGGGGCAGGGGCTCAGGCTCGTGCTTCCGGCAGGGCGCGGCCAGCCGCAGGCCGTGGGACAGGCT
CTGGGCCCTGTGGTAGTTCACAAGCTCGGGCAGGCTGAGGAAGGACACCGCCTCGTTCAGGTGCAGCCGG
CCCCCGGCACGCCGCCAGATCTTGTAGTGCCGCACAGCCTGCGTGTCCCGCACCGACAGGACGTAGTCGG
CACTCGGCTTCTCGCTGACCCTGATCAGGAAGGCGCCCGTGGCGTTGCCCTCGGCCTGCAGCCGACGCAC
AGCTTCCGAGCGGGAGATGCAGCCAAAGAACCACGGTTCCGACTCCACCGTCTCCCTCTCGGCCAGGTAG
TTGTGGGGCACATAGCCCTGGGCCACGGCCCCACCCGCCTCGTCCAGCAGCGTGGCCCACCACCACTGCT
CCTCCTTCCTGGCCACGTGGAAGACGTCCCCCGCGCGGAAGCTCAGCTCCTCGTCCGTCCGGGACTTGAA
GTCCCAGAGGCCCACATACTTGGGGCCCAGGTGAGCCTGGTCCCAATTCCCGTTGTTCAGGTCCTCTTCG
CTAATCAGCTTTTGTTCCATAGACGCCATGGTGGATCCGAGCTCGGTACCAAGCTAATTCCTACGTACCA
CCACACTGGGATCCGGCCGGCGCCTAGAGAAGGAGTGAGGGCTGGATAAAGGGAGGATCGAGGCGGGGTC
GAACGAGGAGGTTCAAGGGGGAGAGACGGGGCGGATGGAGGAAGAGGAGGCGGAGGCTTAGGGTGTACAA
AGGGCTTGACCCAGGGAGGGGGGTCAAAAGCCAAGGCTTCCCAGGTCACGATGTAGGGGACCTGGTCTGG
GTGTCCATGCGGGCCAGGTGAAAAGACCTTGATCTTAACCTGGGTGATGAGGTCTCGGTTAAAGGTGCCG
TCTCGCGGCCATCCGACGTTAAAGGTTGGCCATTCTGCAGAGCAGAAGGTAACCCAACGTCTCTTCTTGA
CATCTACCGACTGGTTGTGAGCGATCCGCTCGACATCTTTCCAGTGACCTAAGGTCAAACTTAAGGGAGT
GGTAACAGTCTGGCCCTAATTTTCAGACAAATACAGAAACACAGTCAGACAGAGACAACACAGAACGATG
CTGCAGCGCTGCAGCAGACAAGACGCGCGGCTTCGGTTCCAAACCGAAAGCAAAAATTCAGACGGAGGCG
GGAACTGTTTTAGGTTCTCGTCTCCTACCAGAACCACATATCCTGACGGGGTCGGATTCCACATCGACTC
CCTTCCTCAGGTCGGGCCACAAAAACGGCCCCCAAAGTCCCTGGGACGTCTCCCAGGGTTGCGGCCGGGT
GTTCAGAACTCGTCAGTTCCACCACGGGTCCGCCAGATACAGAGCTAGTTAGCTAACTAGTACCGACGCA
GGCGCATAAAATCAGTCATAGACACTAGACAATCGGACAGACACAGATAAGTTGCTGGCCAGCTTGCCTC
CCGGTGGTGGGTCGGTGGTCCCTGGGCAGGGGTCTCCCGATCCCGGACGAGCCCCCAAATGAAAGACCCC
CGCTGACGGGTAGTCAATCACTCAGAGGAGACCCTCCCAAGGAACAGCGAGACCACAAGTCGGATGCAAC
TGCAAGAGGGTTTATTGGATACACGGGTACCCGGGCGACTCAGTCAATCGGAGGACTGGCGCCCCGAGTG
AGGGGTTGTGGGCTCTTTTATTGAGCTCGGGGAGCAGAAGCGCGCGAACAGAAGCGAGAAGCGAACTGAT
TGGTTAGTTCAAATAAGGCACAGGGTCATTTCAGGTCCTTGGGGCACCCTGGAAACATCTGATGGTTCTC
TAGAAACTGCTGAGGGCTGGACCGCATCTGGGGACCATCTGTTCTTGGCCCTGAGCCGGGGCAGGAACTG
CTTACCACAGATATCCTGTTTGGCCCATATTCAGCTGTTCCATCTGTTCTTGGCCCTGAGCCGGGGCAGG
AACTGCTTACCACAGATATCCTGTTTGGCCCATATTCAGGCTGCAGGTGGCACTTTTCGGGGAAATGTGC
GCGGAACCCCTATTTGTTTATTTTTCTAAATACATTCAAATATGTATCCGCTCATGAGACAATAACCCTG
ATAAATGCTTCAATAATATTGAAAAAGGAAGAGTATGAGTATTCAACATTTCCGTGTCGCCCTTATTCCC
TTTTTTGCGGCATTTTGCCTTCCTGTTTTTGCTCACCCAGAAACGCTGGTGAAAGTAAAAGATGCTGAAG
ATCAGTTGGGTGCACGAGTGGGTTACATCGAACTGGATCTCAACAGCGGTAAGATCCTTGAGAGTTTTCG
CCCCGAAGAACGTTTTCCAATGATGAGCACTTTTAAAGTTCTGCTATGTGGCGCGGTATTATCCCGTATT
GACGCCGGGCAAGAGCAACTCGGTCGCCGCATACACTATTCTCAGAATGACTTGGTTGAGTACTCACCAG
TCACAGAAAAGCATCTTACGGATGGCATGACAGTAAGAGAATTATGCAGTGCTGCCATAACCATGAGTGA
TAACACTGCGGCCAACTTACTTCTGACAACGATCGGAGGACCGAAGGAGCTAACCGCTTTTTTGCACAAC
ATGGGGGATCATGTAACTCGCCTTGATCGTTGGGAACCGGAGCTGAATGAAGCCATACCAAACGACGAGC
GTGACACCACGATGCCTGTAGCAATGGCAACAACGTTGCGCAAACTATTAACTGGCGAACTACTTACTCT
AGCTTCCCGGCAACAATTAATAGACTGGATGGAGGCGGATAAAGTTGCAGGACCACTTCTGCGCTCGGCC
CTTCCGGCTGGCTGGTTTATTGCTGATAAATCTGGAGCCGGTGAGCGTGGGTCTCGCGGTATCATTGCAG
CACTGGGGCCAGATGGTAAGCCCTCCCGTATCGTAGTTATCTACACGACGGGGAGTCAGGCAACTATGGA
TGAACGAAATAGACAGATCGCTGAGATAGGTGCCTCACTGATTAAGCATTGGTAACTGTCAGACCAAGTT
TACTCATATATACTTTAGATTGATTTGCGGCCGCAAAAGGATCTAGGTGAAGATCCTTTTTGATAATCTC
ATGACCAAAATCCCTTAACGTGAGTTTTCGTTCCACTGAGCGTCAGACCCCGTAGAAAAGATCAAAGGAT
CTTC
Features (pLannotate 1.2.2; 12 found; start..end, strand, type, name):
      1..589     +  rep_origin     ori: high-copy-number ColE1/pMB1/pBR322/pUC origin of replication
    772..824     +  CDS            lacI (fragment): lac repressor; lacI; The lac repressor binds to the lac operator to inhibit transcription in E. coli. This inhibition can be relieved by adding lactose or isopropyl-β-D-thiogalactopyranoside (IPTG).
    890..1359    -  LTR            LTR: long terminal repeat from Moloney murine leukemia virus
   1360..1481    -  LTR            3' LTR (ΔU3) (fragment): self-inactivating 3' long terminal repeat (LTR) from Moloney murine leukemia virus
   1580..2179    -  CDS            PuroR: puromycin N-acetyltransferase; pac from Streptomyces alboniger; confers resistance to puromycin
   2197..2407    -  promoter       SV40 promoter: SV40 early promoter
   3252..4592    -  CDS            PTK6: PTK6_HUMAN - Also known as BRK. Experimental evidence at protein level: Swiss-Prot protein existence level 1. Isoform 2 inhibits PTK6 phosphorylation and PTK6 association with other tyrosine-phosphorylated proteins. From Homo sapiens (Human).
   4709..5125    -  CDS            gag (truncated): truncated Moloney murine leukemia virus (MMLV) gag gene lacking the start codon
   5192..5466    -  misc_feature   MESV Ψ (fragment): packaging signal of murine embryonic stem cell virus
   5590..6059    -  LTR            LTR: long terminal repeat from Moloney murine leukemia virus
   6090..6194    +  promoter       AmpR promoter: bla
   6195..7055    +  CDS            AmpR: β-lactamase; bla; confers resistance to ampicillin, carbenicillin, and related antibiotics
