[The description below was written by a language model from this plasmid's Addgene catalogue record and pLannotate feature annotations shown in this document.]
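Description:
pBabe-PTK6-YF is a Moloney murine leukemia virus-based retroviral expression vector built on the pBabe-puro backbone, designed for stable expression of a constitutively active form of human protein tyrosine kinase 6 (PTK6, also called BRK) in mammalian cells. The plasmid is about 7.2 kb and is maintained in E. coli through a high-copy ColE1/pUC-type origin and an ampicillin resistance gene (β-lactamase) driven by its own promoter. A short lacI fragment annotated near the origin is a backbone remnant with no evident function.

The proviral unit lies on the opposite strand to the bacterial elements and is bounded by two MoMLV long terminal repeats. Downstream of the 5' LTR are a packaging signal (annotated as an MESV Ψ fragment) and a truncated gag segment lacking its start codon, which together promote efficient encapsidation of the genomic RNA when the plasmid is introduced into a packaging cell line that supplies the viral proteins in trans. The roughly 1.3 kb PTK6 coding sequence follows. No separate internal promoter is annotated upstream of it, so it is presumably transcribed from the 5' LTR, as is usual for pBabe vectors. The insert carries a tyrosine 447 to phenylalanine substitution, which the record associates with constitutive activity, and no epitope tag is recorded or annotated. An internal SV40 early promoter then drives puromycin N-acetyltransferase, allowing selection of transduced or transfected cells with puromycin. The associated work concerns PTK6 phosphorylation of AKT and AKT activation in response to epidermal growth factor, so the construct is suited to generating stable cell lines for studying signalling by active PTK6.
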