Addgene plasmid #210715: pBabe-PTK6-YF
Purpose: Construct for stable expression of constitutively active human PTK6 in mammalian cells.
Depositing lab: Angela Tyner. Depositing organization: University of Illinois at Chicago. Publication: Protein tyrosine kinase 6 directly phosphorylates AKT and promotes AKT activation in response to epidermal growth factor. Zheng Y, Peng M, Wang Z, Asara JM, Tyner AL. Mol Cell Biol. 2010 Sep;30(17):4280-92. doi: 10.1128/MCB.00024-10. Epub 2010 Jul 6. PubMed 20606012.
Backbone
  Vector backbone: pBabe-puro
  Backbone size w/o insert (bp): 5874
  Total vector size (bp): 7214
  Vector type: Mammalian Expression
  Selectable markers: Puromycin
Growth in bacteria
  Bacterial resistance: Ampicillin, 100 μg/mL
  Growth temperature: 37°C
  Growth strain: DH5alpha
  Copy number: High Copy
Gene/Insert
  Gene/Insert name: Protein tyrosine kinase 6 (alt names: PTK6; BRK)
  Species: H. sapiens (human)
  Insert size (bp): 1340
  Mutation: Tyrosine 447 changed to Phenylalanine
  GenBank ID: NP_005966.1
  Entrez Gene: PTK6 (a.k.a. BRK)
Terms and licenses: Academic/Nonprofit Terms; Industry Terms: Not Available to Industry
How to cite: pBabe-PTK6-YF was a gift from Angela Tyner (Addgene plasmid # 210715 ; http://n2t.net/addgene:210715 ; RRID:Addgene_210715)
